>Addgene plasmid #237984 | TRAV26-2 | addgene full sequence | sequence record 475853 | Addgene NGS Result
AGGCTAGGTGGAGGCTCAGTGATGATAAGTCTGCGATGGTGGATGCATGTGTCATGGTCATAGCTGTTTC
CTGTGTGAAATTGTTATCCGCTCAGAGGGCACAATCCTATTCCGCGCTATCCGACAATCTCCAAGACATT
AGGTGGAGTTCAGTTCGGCGTATGGCATATGTCGCTGGAAAGAACATGTGAGCAAAAGGCCAGCAAAAGG
CCAGGAACCGTAAAAAGGCCGCGTTGCTGGCGTTTTTCCATAGGCTCCGCCCCCCTGACGAGCATCACAA
AAATCGACGCTCAAGTCAGAGGTGGCGAAACCCGACAGGACTATAAAGATACCAGGCGTTTCCCCCTGGA
AGCTCCCTCGTGCGCTCTCCTGTTCCGACCCTGCCGCTTACCGGATACCTGTCCGCCTTTCTCCCTTCGG
GAAGCGTGGCGCTTTCTCATAGCTCACGCTGTAGGTATCTCAGTTCGGTGTAGGTCGTTCGCTCCAAGCT
GGGCTGTGTGCACGAACCCCCCGTTCAGCCCGACCGCTGCGCCTTATCCGGTAACTATCGTCTTGAGTCC
AACCCGGTAAGACACGACTTATCGCCACTGGCAGCAGCCACTGGTAACAGGATTAGCAGAGCGAGGTATG
TAGGCGGTGCTACAGAGTTCTTGAAGTGGTGGCCTAACTACGGCTACACTAGAAGAACAGTATTTGGTAT
CTGCGCTCTGCTGAAGCCAGTTACCTTCGGAAAAAGAGTTGGTAGCTCTTGATCCGGCAAACAAACCACC
GCTGGTAGCGGTGGTTTTTTTGTTTGCAAGCAGCAGATTACGCGCAGAAAAAAAGGATCTCAAGAAGAAG
ATCCTTTGATCTTTTCTACGGGGTCTGACGCTCAGTGGAACGAAAACTCACGTTAAGGGATTTTGGTCAT
GAGATTATCAAAAAGGATCTTCACCTAGATCCTTTTAAATTAAAAATGAAGTTTTAAATCAAGCCCAATC
TGAATAATGTTACAACCAATTAACCAATTCTGATTAGAAAAACTCATCGAGCATCAAATGAAACTGCAAT
TTATTCATATCAGGATTATCAATACCATATTTTTGAAAAAGCCGTTTCTGTAATGAAGGAGAAAACTCAC
CGAGGCAGTTCCATAGGATGGCAAGATCCTGGTATCGGTCTGCGATTCCGACTCGTCCAACATCAATACA
ACCTATTAATTTCCCCTCGTCAAAAATAAGGTTATCAAGTGAGAAATCACCATGAGTGACGACTGAATCC
GGTGAGAATGGCAAAAGTTTATGCATTTCTTTCCAGACTTGTTCAACAGGCCAGCCATTACGCTCGTCAT
CAAAATCACTCGCATCAACCAAACCGTTATTCATTCGTGATTGCGCCTGAGCAAGACGAAATACGCGATC
GCTGTTAAAAGGACAATTACAAACAGGAATCGAATGCAACCGGCGCAGGAACACTGCCAGCGCATCAACA
ATATTTTCACCTGAATCAGGATATTCTTCTAATACCTGGAATGCTGTTTTTCCGGGGATCGCAGTGGTGA
GTAACCATGCATCATCAGGAGTACGGATAAAATGCTTGATGGTCGGAAGAGGCATAAATTCCGTCAGCCA
GTTTAGTCTGACCATCTCATCTGTAACATCATTGGCAACGCTACCTTTGCCATGTTTCAGAAACAACTCT
GGCGCATCGGGCTTCCCATACAAGCGATAGATTGTCGCACCTGATTGCCCGACATTATCGCGAGCCCATT
TATACCCATATAAATCAGCATCCATGTTGGAATTTAATCGCGGCCTCGACGTTTCCCGTTGAATATGGCT
CATAACACCCCTTGTATTACTGTTTATGTAAGCAGACAGTTTTATTGTTCATGATGATATATTTTTATCT
TGTGCAATGTAACATCAGAGATTTTGAGACACGGGCCAGAGCTGCATCGCGCGTTTCGGTGATGACGGTG
AAAACCTCTGACACATGCAGCTCCCGGGACGGTCACAGCTTGTCTGTAAGCGGATGCCGGGAGCAGACAA
GCCCGTCAGGGCGCGTCAGCGGGTGTTGGCTGTTGTTTGTCGCATTATACGAGCGTCCAGGTTGGGATAC
CTGAAACAAAACCCATCGTACGGCCAAGGAAGTCTCCAATAACTGTGATCCACCACAAGCGCCAGGGTTT
TCCCAGTCACGACGTTGTAAAACGACGGCCAGTCATGCATAATCCGCACGCATCTGGAATAAGGAAGTGC
CATTCCGCCTGACCTCTCGAGGTCAAGAGACGGGTCTCAACTTAAAAAACGTGTTCCCACCCGAGGTCGC
TGTGTTTGAGCCATCAGAAGCAGAGATCTCCCACACCCAAAAGGCCACACTGGTGTGCCTGGCCACAGGC
TTCTACCCCGACCACGTGGAGCTGAGCTGGTGGGTGAATGGGAAGGAGGTGCACAGTGGGGTCAGCACAG
ACCCGCAGCCCCTCAAGGAGCAGCCCGCCCTCAATGACTCCAGATACTGCCTGAGCAGCCGCCTGAGAGT
CTCGGCCACCTTCTGGCAGAACCCCCGCAACCACTTCCGCTGTCAAGTCCAGTTCTACGGGCTCTCGGAG
AATGACGAGTGGACCCAGGATAGGGCCAAACCTGTCACCCAGATCGTCAGCGCCGAGGCCTGGGGTAGAG
CAGACTGTGGCTTCACCTCCGAGTCTTACCAGCAAGGGGTCCTGTCTGCCACCATCCTCTATGAGATCTT
GCTAGGGAAGGCCACCTTGTATGCCGTGCTGGTCAGTGCCCTCGTGCTGATGGCCATGGTCAAGAGAAAG
GATTCCAGAGGCGGAAGTGGAGCAACCAATTTCTCCTTGCTGAAGCAGGCCGGTGACGTTGAGGAAAACC
CAGGACCAATGAAGTTGGTGACAAGCATTACTGTACTCCTATCTTTGGGTATTATGGGTGATGCTAAGAC
CACACAGCCAAATTCAATGGAGAGTAACGAAGAGGAGCCGGTTCACTTGCCTTGTAACCACTCCACAATC
AGTGGAACTGATTACATACATTGGTATCGACAGCTTCCCTCCCAGGGTCCAGAGTACGTGATTCATGGTC
TTACAAGCAATGTGAACAACAGAATGGCCTCTCTGGCAATCGCTGAGGACAGGAAGTCCAGTACCTTGAT
CCTGCACCGTGCTACCTTGAGAGATGCTGCTGTTAGAGACCCGTCTCAGGGTACTCGAG
Features (pLannotate 1.2.2; 6 found; start..end, strand, type, name):
    245..833     -  rep_origin     ori: high-copy-number ColE1/pMB1/pBR322/pUC origin of replication
   1014..1823    -  CDS            KanR: aminoglycoside phosphotransferase; aph(3')-Ia; confers resistance to kanamycin in bacteria or G418 (Geneticin®) in eukaryotes
   1930..1971    +  CDS            rop (fragment): Rop protein, which maintains plasmids at low copy number; rop
   2160..2203    -  CDS            lacZα (fragment): LacZα fragment of β-galactosidase; lacZ fragment
   2279..2812    +  CDS            TRBC2: TRBC2_HUMAN - Also known as TCRBC2 From Homo sapiens (Human).
   2879..3184    +  CDS            TRAV4 (fragment): TVA4_HUMAN - Experimental evidence at protein level: Swiss-Prot protein existence level 1. V region of the variable domain of T cell receptor (TR) alpha chain that participates in the antigen recognition (PubMed:24600447). Alpha-beta T cell receptors are antigen specific receptors which are essential to the immune response and are present on the cell surface of T lymphocytes. Recognize peptide-major histocompatibility (MH) (pMH) complexes that are displayed by antigen presenting cells (APC), a prerequisite for efficient T cell adaptive immunity against pathogens (PubMed:25493333). Binding of a
