[The description below was written by a language model from this plasmid's Addgene catalogue record and pLannotate feature annotations shown in this document.]
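Description:
TRAV26-2 is a small synthetic-biology parts plasmid built on the commercial pTwist Kan High Copy v2 cloning backbone. It serves as a modular building block for assembling human T cell receptor (TCR) expression cassettes rather than as an expression vector in its own right. The sequenced record is about 3.2 kb, consistent with a 2,255 bp backbone plus a 954 bp insert. Propagation in E. coli relies on a high-copy ColE1/pUC-type origin, and selection is by kanamycin through an aminoglycoside phosphotransferase gene. The short rop and lacZα fragments picked up by the annotation appear to be backbone remnants with no functional role.

The insert, TRBC-P2A-TRAV26-2, joins a human TCR beta chain constant region (annotated as TRBC2) to a P2A self-cleaving peptide, followed by the human TRAV26-2 alpha chain variable gene segment. The P2A itself is not called in the feature table, but presumably occupies the short gap between the two annotated coding segments. The downstream segment is labelled by the automated annotation as a TRAV4 fragment. This may reflect the older nomenclature listed among the gene's aliases (TCRAV4S1) or simply a homology-based match, and the catalogue entry identifies it as TRAV26-2 with no mutations.

This arrangement supplies the middle portion of a bicistronic beta-P2A-alpha TCR. Combined by cloning with a beta variable/CDR3 region upstream and an alpha CDR3/J and constant region downstream, it would yield a single open reading frame that produces both chains through ribosomal skipping at P2A. No promoter driving the insert is annotated, and the cloning method is not stated. The plasmid comes from work on scalable TCR synthesis and screening for antigen reactivity mapping.
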