Addgene plasmid #237984: TRAV26-2
Purpose: Encodes TRAV26-2 allele, P2A, and TRBC to generate TCRs via cloning
Depositing lab: Michael Birnbaum. Depositing organization: Massachusetts Institute of Technology. Publication: Scalable TCR synthesis and screening enable antigen reactivity mapping in vitiligo. Gaglione SA, Mukkamala RS, Krishna C, Smith BE, Wadsworth MH 2nd, Jelinsky SA, Perez CR, Schmidt-Hong L, Katz EL, Gellatly KJ, Ali LR, Shen J, Holec PV, Zhao QH, Chan AO, Xu EJK, Kravarik KM, Guzova JA, Dobson CS, Singh H, Garber M, Dougan M, Dougan SK, Harris JE, Winkler A, Birnbaum ME. Immunity. 2026 Feb 10;59(2):477-493.e9. doi: 10.1016/j.immuni.2026.01.001. Epub 2026 Jan 28. PubMed 41610844.
Backbone
  Vector backbone: pTwist Kan High Copy v2
  Backbone manufacturer: Twist
  Backbone size w/o insert (bp): 2255
  Vector type: Synthetic Biology
Growth in bacteria
  Bacterial resistance: Kanamycin, 50 μg/mL
  Growth temperature: 37°C
  Growth strain: DH5alpha
  Copy number: High Copy
Gene/Insert
  Gene/Insert name: TRBC-P2A-TRAV26-2
  Species: H. sapiens (human)
  Insert size (bp): 954
  Mutation: None
  Entrez Gene: TRAV26-2 (a.k.a. TCRAV26S2, TCRAV4S1, TRAV262)
  Cloning method: Unknown
Terms and licenses: Academic/Nonprofit Terms; Industry Terms: Not Available to Industry
Depositor comments: Please visit https://doi.org/10.1101/2025.04.24.649726 for bioRxiv preprint.
How to cite: TRAV26-2 was a gift from Michael Birnbaum (Addgene plasmid # 237984 ; http://n2t.net/addgene:237984 ; RRID:Addgene_237984)
